Addgene plasmid #74848: pGWB506
Purpose: (Empty Backbone) Gateway cloning compatible binary vector for N-terminal fusion with sGFP (CaMV35S promoter).
Depositing lab: Tsuyoshi Nakagawa. Depositing organization: Shimane University. Publication: Improved Gateway binary vectors: high-performance vectors for creation of fusion constructs in transgenic analysis of plants. Nakagawa T, Suzuki T, Murata S, Nakamura S, Hino T, Maeo K, Tabata R, Kawai T, Tanaka K, Niwa Y, Watanabe Y, Nakamura K, Kimura T, Ishiguro S. Biosci Biotechnol Biochem. 2007 Aug;71(8):2095-100. Epub 2007 Aug 7. 10.1271/bbb.70216 PubMed 17690442.
Backbone
  Vector backbone: pPZP221
  Backbone manufacturer: Hajdukiewicz P., Svab Z. and Maliga P.
  Backbone size (bp): 8500
  Modifications to backbone: gentamycin-resistant marker was removed and hygromycin-resistant marker (NOS promoter:HPT:NOS terminator) was inserted
  Vector type: Plant Expression
  Promoter: CaMV35S
  Selectable markers: Hygromycin
Growth in bacteria
  Bacterial resistance: Chloramphenicol and Spectinomycin, 25 & 50 μg/mL
  Growth temperature: 37°C
  Growth strain: ccdB Survival
  Copy number: High Copy
Gene/Insert
  Cloning method: Gateway Cloning
Terms and licenses: Academic/Nonprofit Terms; Industry Terms: Not Available to Industry
How to cite: pGWB506 was a gift from Tsuyoshi Nakagawa (Addgene plasmid # 74848 ; http://n2t.net/addgene:74848 ; RRID:Addgene_74848)
