[The description below was written by a language model from this plasmid's Addgene catalogue record and pLannotate feature annotations shown in this document.]
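Description:
pGWB506 is an empty Gateway destination binary vector for Agrobacterium-mediated plant transformation. It is built on a pPZP221 backbone from which the gentamicin marker was removed and replaced with a hygromycin cassette. The non-T-DNA portion carries a ColE1/pBR322-type origin with the bom mobilisation region for high-copy propagation in E. coli. It also carries the pVS1 oriV, RepA and StaA functions that allow replication and stable maintenance in Agrobacterium. Bacterial selection relies on the aadA spectinomycin/streptomycin resistance gene on the backbone, together with the chloramphenicol resistance gene inside the Gateway cassette. Because that cassette also carries the ccdB toxin gene, the unrecombined vector has to be maintained in a ccdB-tolerant strain.

Between the nopaline-type right and left T-DNA border repeats lie two plant expression units. The first is the CaMV 35S promoter driving sGFP (annotated by similarity as an EGFP fragment), followed directly by attR1, the CmR–ccdB cassette, attR2 and a NOS terminator. An LR reaction with an entry clone replaces the CmR–ccdB cassette with the gene of interest, so that GFP is fused to the N-terminus of the encoded protein and the fusion is expressed constitutively. Loss of ccdB provides counter-selection for recombinants. The second unit, in the opposite orientation near the left border, is NOS promoter–HPT–NOS terminator, which confers hygromycin resistance for selecting transformed plant tissue. Remnants of lacZα, the pUC multiple cloning site, a Tn5 transposase fragment and a gentamicin resistance fragment are leftovers from vector construction. The vector is used to create GFP-tagged proteins for transgenic analysis in plants.
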