Features (pLannotate 1.2.2; 31 found; start..end, strand, type, name):
     54..78      -  misc_feature   RB T-DNA repeat: right border repeat from nopaline C58 T-DNA
    144..298     -  CDS            lacZα (fragment): LacZα fragment of β-galactosidase; lacZ fragment
    301..321     -  misc_feature   MCS (fragment): pUC18/19 multiple cloning site
    812..1153    +  promoter       CaMV 35S promoter: strong constitutive promoter from cauliflower mosaic virus
   1178..1892    +  CDS            EGFP (fragment): the original enhanced GFP (Yang et al., 1996) mammalian codon-optimized
   1895..2019    +  protein_bind   attR1: mutant version of attR; recombination site for the Gateway® LR reaction LR Clonase™
   2056..2086    +  promoter       lac UV5 promoter: E. coli lac promoter with an "up" mutation
   2111..2139    +  promoter       cat promoter (fragment): promoter of the E. coli cat gene encoding chloramphenicol acetyltransferase
   2140..2799    +  CDS            CmR: chloramphenicol acetyltransferase; cat; confers resistance to chloramphenicol
   2978..3136    +  CDS            ccdA (fragment): CCDA_ECO57 - Also known as H, letA. Experimental evidence at protein level: Swiss-Prot protein existence level 1. Antitoxin component of a type II toxin-antitoxin (TA) system which inhibits the post-segregational killing (PSK) of plasmid-free cells, also referred to as a plasmid addiction system. Binds to and blocks the activity of CcdB; will also remove bound CcdB protein from the CcdB-GyrA complex by forming a CcdA-CcdB complex, a process termed rejuvenation. Functions as a transcriptional corepressor for the ccdAB operon, repression also requires CcdB (By similarity). From Escherichia coli
   3141..3443    +  CDS            ccdB: CCDB_ECOLI - Also known as G, letB, letD. Experimental evidence at protein level: Swiss-Prot protein existence level 1. Toxic component of a type II toxin-antitoxin (TA) system, functioning in plasmid maintainence. Responsible for the post- segregational killing (PSK) of plasmid-free cells, also referred to as a plasmid addiction system. Half-life of over 2 hours. Cell killing by CcdB is accompanied by filamentation, defects in chromosome and plasmid segregation, defects in cell division, formation of anucleate cells, decreased DNA synthesis and plasmid loss. Interferes with the activity of DN
   3487..3611    -  protein_bind   attR2: mutant version of attR; recombination site for the Gateway® LR reaction LR Clonase™
   3649..3901    +  terminator     NOS terminator: nopaline synthase terminator and poly(A) signal
   3957..3979    -  protein_bind   lac operator (fragment): The lac repressor binds to the lac operator to inhibit transcription in E. coli. This inhibition can be relieved by adding lactose or isopropyl-β-D-thiogalactopyranoside (IPTG). lac repressor encoded by lacI
   3983..4013    -  promoter       lac promoter: promoter for the E. coli lac operon
   4028..4049    -  protein_bind   CAP binding site: CAP binding activates transcription in the presence of cAMP. E. coli catabolite activator protein
   4085..4337    -  terminator     NOS terminator: nopaline synthase terminator and poly(A) signal
   4488..5513    -  CDS            HygR: aminoglycoside phosphotransferase from E. coli; aph(4)-Ia; confers resistance to hygromycin
   5565..5744    -  promoter       NOS promoter: nopaline synthase promoter
   5824..6153    -  CDS            tnpA (fragment): TN5P_ECOLX - Also known as tnp. Experimental evidence at protein level: Swiss-Prot protein existence level 1. Mediates transposition of transposon Tn5 by a 'cut and paste' mechanism. First, the monomeric transposase binds the 19 bp inverted DNA repeats flanking the transposon. Then, dimerization of the DNA- bound transposase creates a synaptic DNA complex. After nicking of the first DNA strand, excision of the transposon proceeds through a series of intermediates. The transposase then mediates the insertion of the transposon at a new site by strand transfer. The activity of the wild- type tran
   6250..6274    -  misc_feature   LB T-DNA repeat: left border repeat from nopaline C58 T-DNA
   6533..6556    +  promoter       Pc promoter (fragment): intI1 (promoter lies within the coding sequence); class 1 integron promoter
   6732..6788    +  CDS            GmR (fragment): gentamycin acetyltransferase; aacC1; confers resistance to gentamycin
   6799..7586    +  CDS            SmR (fragment): aminoglycoside adenylyltransferase (Murphy, 1985); aadA; confers resistance to spectinomycin and streptomycin
   7832..8420    +  rep_origin     ori: high-copy-number ColE1/pMB1/pBR322/pUC origin of replication
   8606..8746    -  misc_feature   bom: basis of mobility region from pBR322
   8848..8887    -  CDS            rop (fragment): Rop protein, which maintains plasmids at low copy number; rop
   9090..9284    -  rep_origin     pVS1 oriV: origin of replication for the Pseudomonas plasmid pVS1 (Heeb et al., 2000)
   9350..10423   -  CDS            pVS1 RepA: replication protein from the Pseudomonas plasmid pVS1 (Heeb et al., 2000)
  10852..11481   -  CDS            pVS1 StaA: stability protein from the Pseudomonas plasmid pVS1 (Heeb et al., 2000)
  12041..12442   -  CDS            Y4CG_SINFN (fragment): Protein inferred from homology: Swiss-Prot protein existence level 3. From Sinorhizobium fredii (strain NBRC 101917 / NGR234).
>Addgene plasmid #74848 | pGWB506 | depositor full sequence | sequence record 141523 | pGWB506 sequence 12728 bps
TTTCACGCCCTTTTAAATATCCGATTATTCTAATAAACGCTCTTTTCTCTTAGGTTTACCCGCCAATATA
TCCTGTCAAACACTGATAGTTTAAACTGAAGGCGGGAAACGACAATCTGATCCAAGCTCAAGCTGCTCTA
GCATTCGCCATTCAGGCTGCGCAACTGTTGGGAAGGGCGATCGGTGCGGGCCTCTTCGCTATTACGCCAG
CTGGCGAAAGGGGGATGTGCTGCAAGGCGATTAAGTTGGGTAACGCCAGGGTTTTCCCAGTCACGACGTT
GTAAAACGACGGCCAGTGCCAAGCTTGCATGCCTGCAGGTCCCCAGATTAGCCTTTTCAATTTCAGAAAG
AATGCTAACCCACAGATGGTTAGAGAGGCTTACGCAGCAGGTCTCATCAAGACGATCTACCCGAGCAATA
ATCTCCAGGAAATCAAATACCTTCCCAAGAAGGTTAAAGATGCAGTCAAAAGATTCAGGACTAACTGCAT
CAAGAACACAGAGAAAGATATATTTCTCAAGATCAGAAGTACTATTCCAGTATGGACGATTCAAGGCTTG
CTTCACAAACCAAGGCAAGTAATAGAGATTGGAGTCTCTAAAAAGGTAGTTCCCACTGAATCAAAGGCCA
TGGAGTCAAAGATTCAAATAGAGGACCTAACAGAACTCGCCGTAAAGACTGGCGAACAGTTCATACAGAG
TCTCTTACGACTCAATGACAAGAAGAAAATCTTCGTCAACATGGTGGAGCACGACACACTTGTCTACTCC
AAAAATATCAAAGATACAGTCTCAGAAGACCAAAGGGCAATTGAGACTTTTCAACAAAGGGTAATATCCG
GAAACCTCCTCGGATTCCATTGCCCAGCTATCTGTCACTTTATTGTGAAGATAGTGGAAAAGGAAGGTGG
CTCCTACAAATGCCATCATTGCGATAAAGGAAAGGCCATCGTTGAAGATGCCTCTGCCGACAGTGGTCCC
AAAGATGGACCCCCACCCACGAGGAGCATCGTGGAAAAAGAAGACGTTCCAACCACGTCTTCAAAGCAAG
TGGATTGATGTGATATCTCCACTGACGTAAGGGATGACGCACAATCCCACTATCCTTCGCAAGACCCTTC
CTCTATATAAGGAAGTTCATTTCATTTGGAGAGAACACGGGGGACTCTAGAGGATCCATGGTGAGCAAGG
GCGAGGAGCTGTTCACCGGGGTGGTGCCCATCCTGGTCGAGCTGGACGGCGACGTGAACGGCCACAAGTT
CAGCGTGTCCGGCGAGGGCGAGGGCGATGCCACCTACGGCAAGCTGACCCTGAAGTTCATCTGCACCACC
GGCAAGCTGCCCGTGCCCTGGCCCACCCTCGTGACCACCTTCACCTACGGCGTGCAGTGCTTCAGCCGCT
ACCCCGACCACATGAAGCAGCACGACTTCTTCAAGTCCGCCATGCCCGAAGGCTACGTCCAGGAGCGCAC
CATCTTCTTCAAGGACGACGGCAACTACAAGACCCGCGCCGAGGTGAAGTTCGAGGGCGACACCCTGGTG
AACCGCATCGAGCTGAAGGGCATCGACTTCAAGGAGGACGGCAACATCCTGGGGCACAAGCTGGAGTACA
ACTACAACAGCCACAACGTCTATATCATGGCCGACAAGCAGAAGAACGGCATCAAGGTGAACTTCAAGAT
CCGCCACAACATCGAGGACGGCAGCGTGCAGCTCGCCGACCACTACCAGCAGAACACCCCCATCGGCGAC
GGCCCCGTGCTGCTGCCCGACAACCACTACCTGAGCACCCAGTCCGCCCTGAGCAAAGACCCCAACGAGA
AGCGCGATCACATGGTCCTGCTGGAGTTCGTGACCGCCGCCGGGATCACTCACGGCATGGACGAGCTGTA
CATCACAAGTTTGTACAAAAAAGCTGAACGAGAAACGTAAAATGATATAAATATCAATATATTAAATTAG
ATTTTGCATAAAAAACAGACTACATAATACTGTAAAACACAACATATCCAGTCACTATGGCGGCCCCTCG
AGGGGCCGCATTAGGCACCCCAGGCTTTACACTTTATGCTTCCGGCTCGTATAATGTGTGGATTTTGAGT
TAGGATCCGGCGAGATTTTCAGGAGCTAAGGAAGCTAAAATGGAGAAAAAAATCACTGGATATACCACCG
TTGATATATCCCAATGGCATCGTAAAGAACATTTTGAGGCATTTCAGTCAGTTGCTCAATGTACCTATAA
CCAGACCGTTCAGCTGGATATTACGGCCTTTTTAAAGACCGTAAAGAAAAATAAGCACAAGTTTTATCCG
GCCTTTATTCACATTCTTGCCCGCCTGATGAATGCTCATCCGGAATTCCGTATGGCAATGAAAGACGGTG
AGCTGGTGATATGGGATAGTGTTCACCCTTGTTACACCGTTTTCCATGAGCAAACTGAAACGTTTTCATC
GCTCTGGAGTGAATACCACGACGATTTCCGGCAGTTTCTACACATATATTCGCAAGATGTGGCGTGTTAC
GGTGAAAACCTGGCCTATTTCCCTAAAGGGTTTATTGAGAATATGTTTTTCGTCTCAGCCAATCCCTGGG
TGAGTTTCACCAGTTTTGATTTAAACGTGGCCAATATGGACAACTTCTTCGCCCCCGTTTTCACCATGGG
CAAATATTATACGCAAGGCGACAAGGTGCTGATGCCGCTGGCGATTCAGGTTCATCATGCCGTCTGTGAT
GGCTTCCATGTCGGCAGAATGCTTAATGAATTACAACAGTACTGCGATGAGTGGCAGGGCGGGGCGTAAA
CGCGTGGATCCGGCTTACTAAAAGCCAGATAACAGTATGCGTATTTGCGCGCTGATTTTTGCGGTATAAG
AATATATACTGATATGTATACCCGAAGTATGTCAAAAAGAGGTGTGCTATGAAGCAGCGTATTACAGTGA
CAGTTGACAGCGACAGCTATCAGTTGCTCAAGGCATATATGATGTCAATATCTCCGGTCTGGTAAGCACA
ACCATGCAGAATGAAGCCCGTCGTCTGCGTGCCGAACGCTGGAAAGCGGAAAATCAGGAAGGGATGGCTG
AGGTCGCCCGGTTTATTGAAATGAACGGCTCTTTTGCTGACGAGAACAGGGACTGGTGAAATGCAGTTTA
AGGTTTACACCTATAAAAGAGAGAGCCGTTATCGTCTGTTTGTGGATGTACAGAGTGATATTATTGACAC
GCCCGGGCGACGGATGGTGATCCCCCTGGCCAGTGCACGTCTGCTGTCAGATAAAGTCTCCCGTGAACTT
TACCCGGTGGTGCATATCGGGGATGAAAGCTGGCGCATGATGACCACCGATATGGCCAGTGTGCCGGTCT
CCGTTATCGGGGAAGAAGTGGCTGATCTCAGCCACCGCGAAAATGACATCAAAAACGCCATTAACCTGAT
GTTCTGGGGAATATAAATGTCAGGCTCCCTTATACACAGCCAGTCTGCAGGTCGACCATAGTGACTGGAT
ATGTTGTGTTTTACAGTATTATGTAGTCTGTTTTTTATGCAAAATCTAATTTAATATATTGATATTTATA
TCATTTTACGTTTCTCGTTCAGCTTTCTTGTACAAAGTGGTGATGTACAAGTAAAGCGGCCCGAGCTCGA
ATTTCCCCGATCGTTCAAACATTTGGCAATAAAGTTTCTTAAGATTGAATCCTGTTGCCGGTCTTGCGAT
GATTATCATATAATTTCTGTTGAATTACGTTAAGCATGTAATAATTAACATGTAATGCATGACGTTATTT
ATGAGATGGGTTTTTATGATTAGAGTCCCGCAATTATACATTTAATACGCGATAGAAAACAAAATATAGC
GCGCAAACTAGGATAAATTATCGCGCGCGGTGTCATCTATGTTACTAGATCGGGAATTGGTTCCGGAACC
AATTCGTAATCATGGTCATAGCTGTTTCCTGTGTGAAATTGTTATCCGCTCACAATTCCACACAACATAC
GAGCCGGAAGCATAAAGTGTAAAGCCTGGGGTGCCTAATGAGTGAGCTAACTCACATTAGGCTGAATTAG
GCGCGCCTATTTCTATTAATTCCCGATCTAGTAACATAGATGACACCGCGCGCGATAATTTATCCTAGTT
TGCGCGCTATATTTTGTTTTCTATCGCGTATTAAATGTATAATTGCGGGACTCTAATCATAAAAACCCAT
CTCATAAATAACGTCATGCATTACATGTTAATTATTACATGCTTAACGTAATTCAACAGAAATTATATGA
TAATCATCGCAAGACCGGCAACAGGATTCAATCTTAAGAAACTTTATTGCCAAATGTTTGAACGATCGGG
GAAATTCGGGGGATCGATCCCGCGAACTGTGGACGAGAACTGTGCCACCAAGCGTAAGGCCGTTCTCTCG
CATTTGCCTTGCTAGGCTCGCGCGAGTTGCTGGCTGAGGCGTTCTCGAAATCAGCTCTTGTTCGGTCGGC
ATCTACTCTATTCCTTTGCCCTCGGACGAGTGCTGGGGCGTCGGTTTCCACTATCGGCGAGTACTTCTAC
ACAGCCATCGGTCCAGACGGCCGCGCTTCTGCGGGCGATTTGTGTACGCCCGACAGTCCCGGCTCCGGAT
CGGACGATTGCGTCGCATCGACCCTGCGCCCAAGCTGCATCATCGAAATTGCCGTCAACCAAGCTCTGAT
AGAGTTGGTCAAGACCAATGCGGAGCATATACGCCCGGAGCCGCGGCGATCCTGCAAGCTCCGGATGCCT
CCGCTCGAAGTAGCGCGTCTGCTGCTCCATACAAGCCAACCACGGCCTCCAGAAGAAGATGTTGGCGACC
TCGTATTGGGAATCCCCGAACATCGCCTCGCTCCAGTCAATGACCGCTGTTATGCGGCCATTGTCCGTCA
GGACATTGTTGGAGCCGAAATCCGCGTGCACGAGGTGCCGGACTTCGGGGCAGTCCTCGGCCCAAAGCAT
CAGCTCATCGAGAGCCTGCGCGACGGACGCACTGACGGTGTCGTCCATCACAGTTTGCCAGTGATACACA
TGGGGATCAGCAATCGCGCATATGAAATCACGCCATGTAGTGTATTGACCGATTCCTTGCGGTCCGAATG
GGCCGAACCCGCTCGTCTGGCTAAGATCGGCCGCAGCGATCGCATCCATGGCCTCCGCGACCGGCTGCAG
AACAGCGGGCAGTTCGGTTTCAGGCAGGTCTTGCAACGTGACACCCTGTGCACGGCGGGAGATGCAATAG
GTCAGGCTCTCGCTGAATGCCCCAATGTCAAGCACTTCCGGAATCGGGAGCGCGGCCGATGCAAAGTGCC
GATAAACATAACGATCTTTGTAGAAACCATCGGCGCAGCTATTTACCCGCAGGACATATCCACGCCCTCC
TACATCGAAGCTGAAAGCACGAGATTCTTCGCCCTCCGAGAGCTGCATCAGGTCGGAGACGCTGTCGAAC
TTTTCGATCAGAAACTTCTCGACAGACGTCGCGGTGAGTTCAGGCTTTTTCATATCTTATTGCCCCCCGG
GATCAGATCTGGATTGAGAGTGAATATGAGACTCTAATTGGATACCGAGGGGAATTTATGGAACGTCAGT
GGAGCATTTTTGACAAGAAATATTTGCTAGCTGATAGTGACCTTAGGCGACTTTTGAACGCGCAATAATG
GTTTCTGACGTATGTGCTTAGCTCATTAAACTCCAGAAACCCGCGGCTGAGTGGCTCCTTCAACGTTGCG
GTTCTGTCAGTTCCAAACGTAAAACGGCTTGTCCCGCGTCATCGGCGGGGGTCATAACGTGACTCCCTTA
ATTCTCCGCTCATGATCTTGATCCCCTGCGCCATCAGATCCTTGGCGGCAAGAAAGCCATCCAGTTTACT
TTGCAGGGCTTCCCAACCTTACCAGAGGGCGCCCCAGCTGGCAATTCCGGTTCGCTTGCTGTCCATAAAA
CCGCCCAGTCTAGCTATCGCCATGTAAGCCCACTGCAAGCTACCTGCTTTCTCTTTGCGCTTGCGTTTTC
CCTTGTCCAGATAGCCCAGTAGCTGACATTCATCCGGGGTCAGCACCGTTTCTGCGGACTGGCTTTCTAC
GTGTTCCGCTTCCTTTAGCAGCCCTTGCGCCCTGAGTGCTTGCGGCAGCGTGAAGCTGATCCGTCGAGAT
TAATAGAAATAAATTCAGCCTAATTCGGCGTTAATTCAGTACATTAAAAACGTCCGCAATGTGTTATTAA
GTTGTCTAAGCGTCAATTTGTTTACACCACAATATATCCTGCCACCAGCCAGCCAACAGCTCCCCGACCG
GCAGCTCGGCACAAAATCACCACTCGATACAGGCAGCCCATCAGTCCGGGACGGCGTCAGCGGGAGAGCC
GTTGTAAGGCGGCAGACTTTGCTCATGTTACCGATGCTATTCGGAAGAACGGCAACTAAGCTGCCGGGTT
TGAAACACGGATGATCTCGCGGAGGGTAGCATGTTGATTGTAACGATGACAGAGCGTTGCTGCCTGTGAT
CAATTCGGGCACGAACCCAGTGGACATAAGCCTGTTCGGTTCGTAAGCTGTAATGCAAGTAGCGTATGCG
CTCACGCAACTGGTCCAGAACCTTGACCGAACGCAGCGGTGGTAACGGCGCAGTGGCGGTTTTCATGGCT
TGTTATGACTGTTTTTTTGGGGTACAGTCTATGCCTCGGGCATCCAAGCAGCAAGCGCGTTACGCCGTGG
GTCGATGTTTGATGTTATGGAGCAGCAACGATGTTACGCAGCAGGGCAGTCGCCCTAAAACAAAGTTAAA
CATCATGGGGGAAGCGGTGATCGCCGAAGTATCGACTCAACTATCAGAGGTAGTTGGCGTCATCGAGCGC
CATCTCGAACCGACGTTGCTGGCCGTACATTTGTACGGCTCCGCAGTGGATGGCGGCCTGAAGCCACACA
GTGATATTGATTTGCTGGTTACGGTGACCGTAAGGCTTGATGAAACAACGCGGCGAGCTTTGATCAACGA
CCTTTTGGAAACTTCGGCTTCCCCTGGAGAGAGCGAGATTCTCCGCGCTGTAGAAGTCACCATTGTTGTG
CACGACGACATCATTCCGTGGCGTTATCCAGCTAAGCGCGAACTGCAATTTGGAGAATGGCAGCGCAATG
ACATTCTTGCAGGTATCTTCGAGCCAGCCACGATCGACATTGATCTGGCTATCTTGCTGACAAAAGCAAG
AGAACATAGCGTTGCCTTGGTAGGTCCAGCGGCGGAGGAACTCTTTGATCCGGTTCCTGAACAGGATCTA
TTTGAGGCGCTAAATGAAACCTTAACGCTATGGAACTCGCCGCCCGACTGGGCTGGCGATGAGCGAAATG
TAGTGCTTACGTTGTCCCGCATTTGGTACAGCGCAGTAACCGGCAAAATCGCGCCGAAGGATGTCGCTGC
CGACTGGGCAATGGAGCGCCTGCCGGCCCAGTATCAGCCCGTCATACTTGAAGCTAGACAGGCTTATCTT
GGACAAGAAGAAGATCGCTTGGCCTCGCGCGCAGATCAGTTGGAAGAATTTGTCCACTACGTGAAAGGCG
AGATCACCAAGGTAGTCGGCAAATAATGTCTAGCTAGAAATTCGTTCAAGCCGACGCCGCTTCGCGGCGC
GGCTTAACTCAAGCGTTAGATGCACTAAGCACATAATTGCTCACAGCCAAACTATCAGGTCAAGTCTGCT
TTTATTATTTTTAAGCGTGCATAATAAGCCCTACACAAATTGGGAGATATATCATGCATGACCAAAATCC
CTTAACGTGAGTTTTCGTTCCACTGAGCGTCAGACCCCGTAGAAAAGATCAAAGGATCTTCTTGAGATCC
TTTTTTTCTGCGCGTAATCTGCTGCTTGCAAACAAAAAAACCACCGCTACCAGCGGTGGTTTGTTTGCCG
GATCAAGAGCTACCAACTCTTTTTCCGAAGGTAACTGGCTTCAGCAGAGCGCAGATACCAAATACTGTCC
TTCTAGTGTAGCCGTAGTTAGGCCACCACTTCAAGAACTCTGTAGCACCGCCTACATACCTCGCTCTGCT
AATCCTGTTACCAGTGGCTGCTGCCAGTGGCGATAAGTCGTGTCTTACCGGGTTGGACTCAAGACGATAG
TTACCGGATAAGGCGCAGCGGTCGGGCTGAACGGGGGGTTCGTGCACACAGCCCAGCTTGGAGCGAACGA
CCTACACCGAACTGAGATACCTACAGCGTGAGCTATGAGAAAGCGCCACGCTTCCCGAAGGGAGAAAGGC
GGACAGGTATCCGGTAAGCGGCAGGGTCGGAACAGGAGAGCGCACGAGGGAGCTTCCAGGGGGAAACGCC
TGGTATCTTTATAGTCCTGTCGGGTTTCGCCACCTCTGACTTGAGCGTCGATTTTTGTGATGCTCGTCAG
GGGGGCGGAGCCTATGGAAAAACGCCAGCAACGCGGCCTTTTTACGGTTCCTGGCCTTTTGCTGGCCTTT
TGCTCACATGTTCTTTCCTGCGTTATCCCCTGATTCTGTGGATAACCGTATTACCGCCTTTGAGTGAGCT
GATACCGCTCGCCGCAGCCGAACGACCGAGCGCAGCGAGTCAGTGAGCGAGGAAGCGGAAGAGCGCCTGA
TGCGGTATTTTCTCCTTACGCATCTGTGCGGTATTTCACACCGCATATGGTGCACTCTCAGTACAATCTG
CTCTGATGCCGCATAGTTAAGCCAGTATACACTCCGCTATCGCTACGTGACTGGGTCATGGCTGCGCCCC
GACACCCGCCAACACCCGCTGACGCGCCCTGACGGGCTTGTCTGCTCCCGGCATCCGCTTACAGACAAGC
TGTGACCGTCTCCGGGAGCTGCATGTGTCAGAGGTTTTCACCGTCATCACCGAAACGCGCGAGGCAGGGT
GCCTTGATGTGGGCGCCGGCGGTCGAGTGGCGACGGCGCGGCTTGTCCGCGCCCTGGTAGATTGCCTGGC
CGTAGGCCAGCCATTTTTGAGCGGCCAGCGGCCGCGATAGGCCGACGCGAAGCGGCGGGGCGTAGGGAGC
GCAGCGACCGAAGGGTAGGCGCTTTTTGCAGCTCTTCGGCTGTGCGCTGGCCAGACAGTTATGCACAGGC
CAGGCGGGTTTTAAGAGTTTTAATAAGTTTTAAAGAGTTTTAGGCGGAAAAATCGCCTTTTTTCTCTTTT
ATATCAGTCACTTACATGTGTGACCGGTTCCCAATGTACGGCTTTGGGTTCCCAATGTACGGGTTCCGGT
TCCCAATGTACGGCTTTGGGTTCCCAATGTACGTGCTATCCACAGGAAAGAGACCTTTTCGACCTTTTTC
CCCTGCTAGGGCAATTTGCCCTAGCATCTGCTCCGTACATTAGGAACCGGCGGATGCTTCGCCCTCGATC
AGGTTGCGGTAGCGCATGACTAGGATCGGGCCAGCCTGCCCCGCCTCCTCCTTCAAATCGTACTCCGGCA
GGTCATTTGACCCGATCAGCTTGCGCACGGTGAAACAGAACTTCTTGAACTCTCCGGCGCTGCCACTGCG
TTCGTAGATCGTCTTGAACAACCATCTGGCTTCTGCCTTGCCTGCGGCGCGGCGTGCCAGGCGGTAGAGA
AAACGGCCGATGCCGGGATCGATCAAAAAGTAATCGGGGTGAACCGTCAGCACGTCCGGGTTCTTGCCTT
CTGTGATCTCGCGGTACATCCAATCAGCTAGCTCGATCTCGATGTACTCCGGCCGCCCGGTTTCGCTCTT
TACGATCTTGTAGCGGCTAATCAAGGCTTCACCCTCGGATACCGTCACCAGGCGGCCGTTCTTGGCCTTC
TTCGTACGCTGCATGGCAACGTGCGTGGTGTTTAACCGAATGCAGGTTTCTACCAGGTCGTCTTTCTGCT
TTCCGCCATCGGCTCGCCGGCAGAACTTGAGTACGTCCGCAACGTGTGGACGGAACACGCGGCCGGGCTT
GTCTCCCTTCCCTTCCCGGTATCGGTTCATGGATTCGGTTAGATGGGAAACCGCCATCAGTACCAGGTCG
TAATCCCACACACTGGCCATGCCGGCCGGCCCTGCGGAAACCTCTACGTGCCCGTCTGGAAGCTCGTAGC
GGATCACCTCGCCAGCTCGTCGGTCACGCTTCGACAGACGGAAAACGGCCACGTCCATGATGCTGCGACT
ATCGCGGGTGCCCACGTCATAGAGCATCGGAACGAAAAAATCTGGTTGCTCGTCGCCCTTGGGCGGCTTC
CTAATCGACGGCGCACCGGCTGCCGGCGGTTGCCGGGATTCTTTGCGGATTCGATCAGCGGCCGCTTGCC
ACGATTCACCGGGGCGTGCTTCTGCCTCGATGCGTTGCCGCTGGGCGGCCTGCGCGGCCTTCAACTTCTC
CACCAGGTCATCACCCAGCGCCGCGCCGATTTGTACCGGGCCGGATGGTTTGCGACCGCTCACGCCGATT
CCTCGGGCTTGGGGGTTCCAGTGCCATTGCAGGGCCGGCAGACAACCCAGCCGCTTACGCCTGGCCAACC
GCCCGTTCCTCCACACATGGGGCATTCCACGGCGTCGGTGCCTGGTTGTTCTTGATTTTCCATGCCGCCT
CCTTTAGCCGCTAAAATTCATCTACTCATTTATTCATTTGCTCATTTACTCTGGTAGCTGCGCGATGTAT
TCAGATAGCAGCTCGGTAATGGTCTTGCCTTGGCGTACCGCGTACATCTTCAGCTTGGTGTGATCCTCCG
CCGGCAACTGAAAGTTGACCCGCTTCATGGCTGGCGTGTCTGCCAGGCTGGCCAACGTTGCAGCCTTGCT
GCTGCGTGCGCTCGGACGGCCGGCACTTAGCGTGTTTGTGCTTTTGCTCATTTTCTCTTTACCTCATTAA
CTCAAATGAGTTTTGATTTAATTTCAGCGGCCAGCGCCTGGACCTCGCGGGCAGCGTCGCCCTCGGGTTC
TGATTCAAGAACGGTTGTGCCGGCGGCGGCAGTGCCTGGGTAGCTCACGCGCTGCGTGATACGGGACTCA
AGAATGGGCAGCTCGTACCCGGCCAGCGCCTCGGCAACCTCACCGCCGATGCGCGTGCCTTTGATCGCCC
GCGACACGACAAAGGCCGCTTGTAGCCTTCCATCCGTGACCTCAATGCGCTGCTTAACCAGCTCCACCAG
GTCGGCGGTGGCCCATATGTCGTAAGGGCTTGGCTGCACCGGAATCAGCACGAAGTCGGCTGCCTTGATC
GCGGACACAGCCAAGTCCGCCGCCTGGGGCGCTCCGTCGATCACTACGAAGTCGCGCCGGCCGATGGCCT
TCACGTCGCGGTCAATCGTCGGGCGGTCGATGCCGACAACGGTTAGCGGTTGATCTTCCCGCACGGCCGC
CCAATCGCGGGCACTGCCCTGGGGATCGGAATCGACTAACAGAACATCGGCCCCGGCGAGTTGCAGGGCG
CGGGCTAGATGGGTTGCGATGGTCGTCTTGCCTGACCCGCCTTTCTGGTTAAGTACAGCGATAACCTTCA
TGCGTTCCCCTTGCGTATTTGTTTATTTACTCATCGCATCATATACGCAGCGACCGCATGACGCAAGCTG
TTTTACTCAAATACACATCACCTTTTTAGACGGCGGCGCTCGGTTTCTTCAGCGGCCAAGCTGGCCGGCC
AGGCCGCCAGCTTGGCATCAGACAAACCGGCCAGGATTTCATGCAGCCGCACGGTTGAGACGTGCGCGGG
CGGCTCGAACACGTACCCGGCCGCGATCATCTCCGCCTCGATCTCTTCGGTAATGAAAAACGGTTCGTCC
TGGCCGTCCTGGTGCGGTTTCATGCTTGTTCCTCTTGGCGTTCATTCTCGGCGGCCGCCAGGGCGTCGGC
CTCGGTCAATGCGTCCTCACGGAAGGCACCGCGCCGCCTGGCCTCGGTGGGCGTCACTTCCTCGCTGCGC
TCAAGTGCGCGGTACAGGGTCGAGCGATGCACGCCAAGCAGTGCAGCCGCCTCTTTCACGGTGCGGCCTT
CCTGGTCGATCAGCTCGCGGGCGTGCGCGATCTGTGCCGGGGTGAGGGTAGGGCGGGGGCCAAACTTCAC
GCCTCGGGCCTTGGCGGCCTCGCGCCCGCTCCGGGTGCGGTCGATGATTAGGGAACGCTCGAACTCGGCA
ATGCCGGCGAACACGGTCAACACCATGCGGCCGGCCGGCGTGGTGGTGTCGGCCCACGGCTCTGCCAGGC
TACGCAGGCCCGCGCCGGCCTCCTGGATGCGCTCGGCAATGTCCAGTAGGTCGCGGGTGCTGCGGGCCAG
GCGGTCTAGCCTGGTCACTGTCACAACGTCGCCAGGGCGTAGGTGGTCAAGCATCCTGGCCAGCTCCGGG
CGGTCGCGCCTGGTGCCGGTGATCTTCTCGGAAAACAGCTTGGTGCAGCCGGCCGCGTGCAGTTCGGCCC
GTTGGTTGGTCAAGTCCTGGTCGTCGGTGCTGACGCGGGCATAGCCCAGCAGGCCAGCGGCGGCGCTCTT
GTTCATGGCGTAATGTCTCCGGTTCTAGTCGCAAGTATTCTACTTTATGCGACTAAAACACGCGACAAGA
AAACGCCAGGAAAAGGGCAGGGCGGCAGCCTGTCGCGTAACTTAGGACTTGTGCGACATGTCGTTTTCAG
AAGACGGCTGCACTGAACGTCAGAAGCCGACTGCACTATAGCAGCGGAGGGGTTGGATCAAAGTACTTTG
ATCCCGAGGGGAACCCTGTGGTTGGCATGCACATACAAATGGACGAACGGATAAACCT
