>Addgene plasmid #74848 | pGWB506 | addgene partial sequence | sequence record 155920 | CAT-R 5'-GCAACTGACTGAAATGCCTC-3'
GGTATATCCAGTGATTTTTTTCTCCATTTTAGCTTCCTTAGCTCCTGAAAATCTCGACGGATCCTAACTC
AAAATCCACACATTATACGAGCCGGAAGCATAAAGTGTAAAGCCTGGGGTGCCTAATGCGGCCCCTCGAG
GGGCCGCCATAGTGACTGGATATGTTGTGTTTTACAGTATTATGTAGTCTGTTTTTTATGCAAAATCTAA
TTTAATATATTGATATTTATATCATTTTACGTTTCTCGTTCAGCTTTTTTGTACAAACTTGTGATGTACA
GCTCGTCCATGCCGTGAGTGATCCCGGCGGCGGTCACGAACTCCAGCAGGACCATGTGATCGCGCTTCTC
GTTGGGGTCTTTGCTCAGGGCGGACTGGGTGCTCAGGTAGTGGTTGTCGGGCAGCAGCACGGGGCCGTCG
CCGATGGGGGTGTTCTGCTGGTAGTGGTCGGCGAGCTGCACGCTGCCGTCCTCGATGTTGTGGCGGATCT
TGAAGTTCACCTTGATGCCGTTCTTCTGCTTGTCGGCCATGATATAGACGTTGTGGCTGTTGTAGTTGTA
CTCCAGCTTGTGCCCCAGGATGTTGCCGTCCTCCTTGAAGTCGATGCCCTTCAGCTCGATGCGGTTCACC
AGGGTGTCGCCCTCGAACTTCACCTCGGCGCGGGTCT
